Addgene plasmid #85412: pGH044_mCherry
Purpose: lentiviral expression vector for mCherry
Depositing lab: Michael Bassik. Depositing organization: Stanford University. Publication: Directed evolution using dCas9-targeted somatic hypermutation in mammalian cells. Hess GT, Fresard L, Han K, Lee CH, Li A, Cimprich KA, Montgomery SB, Bassik MC. Nat Methods. 2016 Oct 31. doi: 10.1038/nmeth.4038. PubMed 27798611.
Backbone
  Vector backbone: pSicoR_mCherry without PuroR
  Vector type: Mammalian Expression, Lentiviral
Growth in bacteria
  Bacterial resistance: Ampicillin, 100 μg/mL
  Growth temperature: 37°C
  Growth strain: NEB Stable
  Copy number: Unknown
Gene/Insert
  Gene/Insert name: mCherry
Terms and licenses: Academic/Nonprofit Terms; Industry Terms: Not Available to Industry
How to cite: pGH044_mCherry was a gift from Michael Bassik (Addgene plasmid # 85412 ; http://n2t.net/addgene:85412 ; RRID:Addgene_85412)
