[The description below was written by a language model from this plasmid's Addgene catalogue record and pLannotate feature annotations shown in this document.]
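Description:
pGH044_mCherry is a 7,757 bp HIV-1-based lentiviral transfer plasmid for mammalian expression of the red fluorescent protein mCherry, built on a pSicoR_mCherry backbone from which the puromycin resistance gene has been removed. In bacteria it replicates from a high-copy ColE1/pUC-type origin and is selected with ampicillin through the β-lactamase gene and its own promoter. The record shows no mammalian drug-selection marker, so transduced cells would be identified by fluorescence rather than by antibiotic selection.

The viral portion begins with a CMV enhancer/promoter fused to a truncated 5' LTR, an arrangement that drives transcription of the viral genomic RNA in packaging cells without requiring Tat. This is followed by the HIV-1 Ψ packaging signal running into a gag fragment, the Rev response element for Rev-dependent nuclear export of the unspliced genome, and the cPPT/CTS, which improves nuclear import and transduction efficiency. The internal expression cassette uses the human EF-1α core promoter together with EF-1α intron A to drive constitutive expression of mCherry. A WPRE lies downstream to enhance transcript stability and expression. The cassette is closed by a nef fragment and a second truncated LTR annotation that occupies the 3' LTR position.

The plasmid supplies no viral structural or enzymatic genes, so producing virus requires separate packaging and envelope plasmids. It was deposited in connection with work on dCas9-targeted somatic hypermutation for directed evolution in mammalian cells. The record states its purpose only as lentiviral expression of mCherry, which is consistent with generating stably integrated, constitutively red-fluorescent cell lines.
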