Features (pLannotate 1.2.2; 20 found; start..end, strand, type, name):
     40..92      -  misc_feature   bom (fragment): basis of mobility region from pBR322
    247..626     +  enhancer       CMV enhancer: human cytomegalovirus immediate early enhancer
    627..826     +  promoter       CMV promoter: human cytomegalovirus (CMV) immediate early promoter
    844..1024    +  LTR            5' LTR (truncated): truncated 5' long terminal repeat (LTR) from HIV-1
   1071..1196    +  misc_feature   HIV-1 Ψ: packaging signal of human immunodeficiency virus type 1
   1180..1518    +  CDS            HIV-1 gag (fragment): gag protein from human immunodeficiency virus 1; gag
   1695..1928    +  misc_feature   RRE: The Rev response element (RRE) of HIV-1 allows for Rev-dependent mRNA export from the nucleus to the cytoplasm.
   2305..2405    +  CDS            Rev (fragment): human immunodeficiency virus 1 (HIV-1) Rev protein; rev; enhances nuclear export of unspliced and incompletely spliced viral mRNAs
   2455..2572    +  misc_feature   cPPT/CTS: central polypurine tract and central termination sequence of HIV-1
   2675..2886    +  promoter       EF-1α core promoter: core promoter for human elongation factor EF-1α
   2887..3825    +  intron         EF-1α intron A: intron upstream of the start codon of human EF-1α
   3846..4553    +  CDS            mCherry: mCherry is a basic (constitutively fluorescent) red fluorescent protein published in 2004, derived from Discosoma sp.. It is reported to be a very rapidly-maturing monomer with low acid sensitivity.
   4623..4646    +  misc_feature   MCS (fragment): pBluescript multiple cloning site
   4646..5234    +  misc_feature   WPRE: woodchuck hepatitis virus posttranscriptional regulatory element
   5235..5254    +  misc_feature   MCS (fragment): pBluescript multiple cloning site
   5256..5756    +  CDS            nef (fragment): NEF_HV1LA - Experimental evidence at protein level: Swiss-Prot protein existence level 1. Extracellular Nef protein targets CD4(+) T-lymphocytes for apoptosis by interacting with CXCR4 surface receptors. From Human immunodeficiency virus type 1 group M subtype B (isolate Lai) (HIV-1).
   5763..5943    +  LTR            5' LTR (truncated): truncated 5' long terminal repeat (LTR) from HIV-1
   6005..6593    -  rep_origin     ori: high-copy-number ColE1/pMB1/pBR322/pUC origin of replication
   6764..7624    -  CDS            AmpR: β-lactamase; bla; confers resistance to ampicillin, carbenicillin, and related antibiotics
   7625..7729    -  promoter       AmpR promoter: bla
>Addgene plasmid #85412 | pGH044_mCherry | depositor full sequence | sequence record 164930 | pGH044_mCherry sequence 7757 bps
GCTTAAGCGGTCGACGGATCGGGAGATCTCCCGATCCCCTATGGTGCACTCTCAGTACAATCTGCTCTGA
TGCCGCATAGTTAAGCCAGTATCTGCTCCCTGCTTGTGTGTTGGAGGTCGCTGAGTAGTGCGCGAGCAAA
ATTTAAGCTACAACAAGGCAAGGCTTGACCGACAATTGCATGAAGAATCTGCTTAGGGTTAGGCGTTTTG
CGCTGCTTCGCGATGTACGGGCCAGATATACGCGTTGACATTGATTATTGACTAGTTATTAATAGTAATC
AATTACGGGGTCATTAGTTCATAGCCCATATATGGAGTTCCGCGTTACATAACTTACGGTAAATGGCCCG
CCTGGCTGACCGCCCAACGACCCCCGCCCATTGACGTCAATAATGACGTATGTTCCCATAGTAACGCCAA
TAGGGACTTTCCATTGACGTCAATGGGTGGAGTATTTACGGTAAACTGCCCACTTGGCAGTACATCAAGT
GTATCATATGCCAAGTACGCCCCCTATTGACGTCAATGACGGTAAATGGCCCGCCTGGCATTATGCCCAG
TACATGACCTTATGGGACTTTCCTACTTGGCAGTACATCTACGTATTAGTCATCGCTATTACCATGGTGA
TGCGGTTTTGGCAGTACATCAATGGGCGTGGATAGCGGTTTGACTCACGGGGATTTCCAAGTCTCCACCC
CATTGACGTCAATGGGAGTTTGTTTTGGCACCAAAATCAACGGGACTTTCCAAAATGTCGTAACAACTCC
GCCCCATTGACGCAAATGGGCGGTAGGCGTGTACGGTGGGAGGTCTATATAAGCAGCGCGTTTTGCCTGT
ACTGGGTCTCTCTGGTTAGACCAGATCTGAGCCTGGGAGCTCTCTGGCTAACTAGGGAACCCACTGCTTA
AGCCTCAATAAAGCTTGCCTTGAGTGCTTCAAGTAGTGTGTGCCCGTCTGTTGTGTGACTCTGGTAACTA
GAGATCCCTCAGACCCTTTTAGTCAGTGTGGAAAATCTCTAGCAGTGGCGCCCGAACAGGGACTTGAAAG
CGAAAGGGAAACCAGAGGAGCTCTCTCGACGCAGGACTCGGCTTGCTGAAGCGCGCACGGCAAGAGGCGA
GGGGCGGCGACTGGTGAGTACGCCAAAAATTTTGACTAGCGGAGGCTAGAAGGAGAGAGATGGGTGCGAG
AGCGTCAGTATTAAGCGGGGGAGAATTAGATCGCGATGGGAAAAAATTCGGTTAAGGCCAGGGGGAAAGA
AAAAATATAAATTAAAACATATAGTATGGGCAAGCAGGGAGCTAGAACGATTCGCAGTTAATCCTGGCCT
GTTAGAAACATCAGAAGGCTGTAGACAAATACTGGGACAGCTACAACCATCCCTTCAGACAGGATCAGAA
GAACTTAGATCATTATATAATACAGTAGCAACCCTCTATTGTGTGCATCAAAGGATAGAGATAAAAGACA
CCAAGGAAGCTTTAGACAAGATAGAGGAAGAGCAAAACAAAAGTAAGACCACCGCACAGCAAGCGGCCGG
CCGCGCTGATCTTCAGACCTGGAGGAGGAGATATGAGGGACAATTGGAGAAGTGAATTATATAAATATAA
AGTAGTAAAAATTGAACCATTAGGAGTAGCACCCACCAAGGCAAAGAGAAGAGTGGTGCAGAGAGAAAAA
AGAGCAGTGGGAATAGGAGCTTTGTTCCTTGGGTTCTTGGGAGCAGCAGGAAGCACTATGGGCGCAGCGT
CAATGACGCTGACGGTACAGGCCAGACAATTATTGTCTGGTATAGTGCAGCAGCAGAACAATTTGCTGAG
GGCTATTGAGGCGCAACAGCATCTGTTGCAACTCACAGTCTGGGGCATCAAGCAGCTCCAGGCAAGAATC
CTGGCTGTGGAAAGATACCTAAAGGATCAACAGCTCCTGGGGATTTGGGGTTGCTCTGGAAAACTCATTT
GCACCACTGCTGTGCCTTGGAATGCTAGTTGGAGTAATAAATCTCTGGAACAGATTTGGAATCACACGAC
CTGGATGGAGTGGGACAGAGAAATTAACAATTACACAAGCTTAATACACTCCTTAATTGAAGAATCGCAA
AACCAGCAAGAAAAGAATGAACAAGAATTATTGGAATTAGATAAATGGGCAAGTTTGTGGAATTGGTTTA
ACATAACAAATTGGCTGTGGTATATAAAATTATTCATAATGATAGTAGGAGGCTTGGTAGGTTTAAGAAT
AGTTTTTGCTGTACTTTCTATAGTGAATAGAGTTAGGCAGGGATATTCACCATTATCGTTTCAGACCCAC
CTCCCAACCCCGAGGGGACCCGACAGGCCCGAAGGAATAGAAGAAGAAGGTGGAGAGAGAGACAGAGACA
GATCCATTCGATTAGTGAACGGATCGGCACTGCGTGCGCCAATTCTGCAGACAAATGGCAGTATTCATCC
ACAATTTTAAAAGAAAAGGGGGGATTGGGGGGTACAGTGCAGGGGAAAGAATAGTAGACATAATAGCAAC
AGACATACAAACTAAAGAATTACAAAAACAAATTACAAAAATTCAAAATTTTCGGGTTTATTACAGGGAC
AGCAGAGATCCAGTTTGGTTAGTACCGGGCCCGCTCTAGGGCCGCGTGGATAACCGTATTACCGCCATGC
ATGTGCCCGTCAGTGGGCAGAGCGCACATCGCCCACAGTCCCCGAGAAGTTGGGGGGAGGGGTCGGCAAT
TGAACCGGTGCCTAGAGAAGGTGGCGCGGGGTAAACTGGGAAAGTGATGTCGTGTACTGGCTCCGCCTTT
TTCCCGAGGGTGGGGGAGAACCGTATATAAGTGCAGTAGTCGCCGTGAACGTTCTTTTTCGCAACGGGTT
TGCCGCCAGAACACAGGTAAGTGCCGTGTGTGGTTCCCGCGGGCCTGGCCTCTTTACGGGTTATGGCCCT
TGCGTGCCTTGAATTACTTCCACCTGGCTGCAGTACGTGATTCTTGATCCCGAGCTTCGGGTTGGAAGTG
GGTGGGAGAGTTCGAGGCCTTGCGCTTAAGGAGCCCCTTCGCCTCGTGCTTGAGTTGAGGCCTGGCCTGG
GCGCTGGGGCCGCCGCGTGCGAATCTGGTGGCACCTTCGCGCCTGTCTCGCTGCTTTCGATAAGTCTCTA
GCCATTTAAAATTTTTGATGACCTGCTGCGACGCTTTTTTTCTGGCAAGATAGTCTTGTAAATGCGGGCC
AAGATCTGCACACTGGTATTTCGGTTTTTGGGGCCGCGGGCGGCGACGGGGCCCGTGCGTCCCAGCGCAC
ATGTTCGGCGAGGCGGGGCCTGCGAGCGCGGCCACCGAGAATCGGACGGGGGTAGTCTCAAGCTGGCCGG
CCTGCTCTGGTGCCTGGCCTCGCGCCGCCGTGTATCGCCCCGCCCTGGGCGGCAAGGCTGGCCCGGTCGG
CACCAGTTGCGTGAGCGGAAAGATGGCCGCTTCCCGGCCCTGCTGCAGGGAGCTCAAAATGGAGGACGCG
GCGCTCGGGAGAGCGGGCGGGTGAGTCACCCACACAAAGGAAAAGGGCCTTTCCGTCCTCAGCCGTCGCT
TCATGTGACTCCACGGAGTACCGGGCGCCGTCCAGGCACCTCGATTAGTTCTCGAGCTTTTGGAGTACGT
CGTCTTTAGGTTGGGGGGAGGGGTTTTATGCGATGGAGTTTCCCCACACTGAGTGGGTGGAGACTGAAGT
TAGGCCAGCTTGGCACTTGATGTAATTCTCCTTGGAATTTGCCCTTTTTGAGTTTGGATCTTGGTTCATT
CTCAAGCCTCAGACAGTGGTTCAAAGTTTTTTTCTTCCATTTCAGGTGTCGTGAGCTAGCCCACCATGGT
GAGCAAGGGCGAGGAGGATAACATGGCCATCATCAAGGAGTTCATGCGCTTCAAGGTGCACATGGAGGGC
TCCGTGAACGGCCACGAGTTCGAGATCGAGGGCGAGGGCGAGGGCCGCCCCTACGAGGGCACCCAGACCG
CCAAGCTGAAGGTGACCAAGGGTGGCCCCCTGCCCTTCGCCTGGGACATCCTGTCCCCTCAGTTCATGTA
CGGCTCCAAGGCCTACGTGAAGCACCCCGCCGACATCCCCGACTACTTGAAGCTGTCCTTCCCCGAGGGC
TTCAAGTGGGAGCGCGTGATGAACTTCGAGGACGGCGGCGTGGTGACCGTGACCCAGGACTCCTCCCTGC
AGGACGGCGAGTTCATCTACAAGGTGAAGCTGCGCGGCACCAACTTCCCCTCCGACGGCCCCGTAATGCA
GAAGAAGACCATGGGCTGGGAGGCCTCCTCCGAGCGGATGTACCCCGAGGACGGCGCCCTGAAGGGCGAG
ATCAAGCAGAGGCTGAAGCTGAAGGACGGCGGCCACTACGACGCTGAGGTCAAGACCACCTACAAGGCCA
AGAAGCCCGTGCAGCTGCCCGGCGCCTACAACGTCAACATCAAGTTGGACATCACCTCCCACAACGAGGA
CTACACCATCGTGGAACAGTACGAACGCGCCGAGGGCCGCCACTCCACCGGCGGCATGGACGAGCTGTAC
AAGTAATCTAGAGTTGAACCGACTAGTAAGCCAGGTCGAGACATGTTTAAGGGTTCCGGTTCCACTAGGT
ACAATTCGATATCAAGCTTATCGATAATCAACCTCTGGATTACAAAATTTGTGAAAGATTGACTGGTATT
CTTAACTATGTTGCTCCTTTTACGCTATGTGGATACGCTGCTTTAATGCCTTTGTATCATGCTATTGCTT
CCCGTATGGCTTTCATTTTCTCCTCCTTGTATAAATCCTGGTTGCTGTCTCTTTATGAGGAGTTGTGGCC
CGTTGTCAGGCAACGTGGCGTGGTGTGCACTGTGTTTGCTGACGCAACCCCCACTGGTTGGGGCATTGCC
ACCACCTGTCAGCTCCTTTCCGGGACTTTCGCTTTCCCCCTCCCTATTGCCACGGCGGAACTCATCGCCG
CCTGCCTTGCCCGCTGCTGGACAGGGGCTCGGCTGTTGGGCACTGACAATTCCGTGGTGTTGTCGGGGAA
ATCATCGTCCTTTCCTTGGCTGCTCGCCTGTGTTGCCACCTGGATTCTGCGCGGGACGTCCTTCTGCTAC
GTCCCTTCGGCCCTCAATCCAGCGGACCTTCCTTCCCGCGGCCTGCTGCCGGCTCTGCGGCCTCTTCCGC
GTCTTCGCCTTCGCCCTCAGACGAGTCGGATCTCCCTTTGGGCCGCCTCCCCGCATCGATACCGTCGACC
TCGATCGAGACCTAGAAAAACATGGAGCAATCACAAGTAGCAATACAGCAGCTACCAATGCTGATTGTGC
CTGGCTAGAAGCACAAGAGGAGGAGGAGGTGGGTTTTCCAGTCACACCTCAGGTACCTTTAAGACCAATG
ACTTACAAGGCAGCTGTAGATCTTAGCCACTTTTTAAAAGAAAAGGGGGGACTGGAAGGGCTAATTCACT
CCCAACGAAGACAAGATATCCTTGATCTGTGGATCTACCACACACAAGGCTACTTCCCTGATTGGCAGAA
CTACACACCAGGGCCAGGGATCAGATATCCACTGACCTTTGGATGGTGCTACAAGCTAGTACCAGTTGAG
CAAGAGAAGGTAGAAGAAGCCAATGAAGGAGAGAACACCCGCTTGTTACACCCTGTGAGCCTGCATGGGA
TGGATGACCCGGAGAGAGAAGTATTAGAGTGGAGGTTTGACAGCCGCCTAGCATTTCATCACATGGCCCG
AGAGCTGCATCCGGACTGTACTGGGTCTCTCTGGTTAGACCAGATCTGAGCCTGGGAGCTCTCTGGCTAA
CTAGGGAACCCACTGCTTAAGCCTCAATAAAGCTTGCCTTGAGTGCTTCAAGTAGTGTGTGCCCGTCTGT
TGTGTGACTCTGGTAACTAGAGATCCCTCAGACCCTTTTAGTCAGTGTGGAAAATCTCTAGCAGCATGTG
AGCAAAAGGCCAGCAAAAGGCCAGGAACCGTAAAAAGGCCGCGTTGCTGGCGTTTTTCCATAGGCTCCGC
CCCCCTGACGAGCATCACAAAAATCGACGCTCAAGTCAGAGGTGGCGAAACCCGACAGGACTATAAAGAT
ACCAGGCGTTTCCCCCTGGAAGCTCCCTCGTGCGCTCTCCTGTTCCGACCCTGCCGCTTACCGGATACCT
GTCCGCCTTTCTCCCTTCGGGAAGCGTGGCGCTTTCTCATAGCTCACGCTGTAGGTATCTCAGTTCGGTG
TAGGTCGTTCGCTCCAAGCTGGGCTGTGTGCACGAACCCCCCGTTCAGCCCGACCGCTGCGCCTTATCCG
GTAACTATCGTCTTGAGTCCAACCCGGTAAGACACGACTTATCGCCACTGGCAGCAGCCACTGGTAACAG
GATTAGCAGAGCGAGGTATGTAGGCGGTGCTACAGAGTTCTTGAAGTGGTGGCCTAACTACGGCTACACT
AGAAGAACAGTATTTGGTATCTGCGCTCTGCTGAAGCCAGTTACCTTCGGAAAAAGAGTTGGTAGCTCTT
GATCCGGCAAACAAACCACCGCTGGTAGCGGTGGTTTTTTTGTTTGCAAGCAGCAGATTACGCGCAGAAA
AAAAGGATCTCAAGAAGATCCTTTGATCTTTTCTACGGGGTCTGACGCTCAGTGGAACGAAAACTCACGT
TAAGGGATTTTGGTCATGAGATTATCAAAAAGGATCTTCACCTAGATCCTTTTAAATTAAAAATGAAGTT
TTAAATCAATCTAAAGTATATATGAGTAAACTTGGTCTGACAGTTACCAATGCTTAATCAGTGAGGCACC
TATCTCAGCGATCTGTCTATTTCGTTCATCCATAGTTGCCTGACTCCCCGTCGTGTAGATAACTACGATA
CGGGAGGGCTTACCATCTGGCCCCAGTGCTGCAATGATACCGCGAGACCCACGCTCACCGGCTCCAGATT
TATCAGCAATAAACCAGCCAGCCGGAAGGGCCGAGCGCAGAAGTGGTCCTGCAACTTTATCCGCCTCCAT
CCAGTCTATTAATTGTTGCCGGGAAGCTAGAGTAAGTAGTTCGCCAGTTAATAGTTTGCGCAACGTTGTT
GCCATTGCTACAGGCATCGTGGTGTCACGCTCGTCGTTTGGTATGGCTTCATTCAGCTCCGGTTCCCAAC
GATCAAGGCGAGTTACATGATCCCCCATGTTGTGCAAAAAAGCGGTTAGCTCCTTCGGTCCTCCGATCGT
TGTCAGAAGTAAGTTGGCCGCAGTGTTATCACTCATGGTTATGGCAGCACTGCATAATTCTCTTACTGTC
ATGCCATCCGTAAGATGCTTTTCTGTGACTGGTGAGTACTCAACCAAGTCATTCTGAGAATAGTGTATGC
GGCGACCGAGTTGCTCTTGCCCGGCGTCAATACGGGATAATACCGCGCCACATAGCAGAACTTTAAAAGT
GCTCATCATTGGAAAACGTTCTTCGGGGCGAAAACTCTCAAGGATCTTACCGCTGTTGAGATCCAGTTCG
ATGTAACCCACTCGTGCACCCAACTGATCTTCAGCATCTTTTACTTTCACCAGCGTTTCTGGGTGAGCAA
AAACAGGAAGGCAAAATGCCGCAAAAAAGGGAATAAGGGCGACACGGAAATGTTGAATACTCATACTCTT
CCTTTTTCAATATTATTGAAGCATTTATCAGGGTTATTGTCTCATGAGCGGATACATATTTGAATGTATT
TAGAAAAATAAACAAATAGGGGTTCCGCGCACATTTCCCCGAAAAGTGCCACCTGAC
