>Addgene plasmid #85412 | pGH044_mCherry | addgene partial sequence | sequence record 167910 | EF1a-F 5'-TCAAGCCTCAGACAGTGGTTC-3'
TGTCGTGAGCTAGCCCACCATGGTGAGCAAGGGCGAGGAGGATAACATGGCCATCATCAAGGAGTTCATG
CGCTTCAAGGTGCACATGGAGGGCTCCGTGAACGGCCACGAGTTCGAGATCGAGGGCGAGGGCGAGGGCC
GCCCCTACGAGGGCACCCAGACCGCCAAGCTGAAGGTGACCAAGGGTGGCCCCCTGCCCTTCGCCTGGGA
CATCCTGTCCCCTCAGTTCATGTACGGCTCCAAGGCCTACGTGAAGCACCCCGCCGACATCCCCGACTAC
TTGAAGCTGTCCTTCCCCGAGGGCTTCAAGTGGGAGCGCGTGATGAACTTCGAGGACGGCGGCGTGGTGA
CCGTGACCCAGGACTCCTCCCTGCAGGACGGCGAGTTCATCTACAAGGTGAAGCTGCGCGGCACCAACTT
CCCCTCCGACGGCCCCGTAATGCAGAAGAAGACCATGGGCTGGGAGGCCTCCTCCGAGCGGATGTACCCC
GAGGACGGCGCCCTGAAGGGCGAGATCAAGCAGAGGCTGAAGCTGAAGGACGGCGGCCACTACGACGCTG
AGGTCAAGACCACCTACAAGGCCAAGAAGCCCGTGCAGCTGCCCGGCGCCTACAACGTCAACATCAAGTT
GGACATCACCTCCCACAACGAGGACTACACCATCGTGGAACAGTACGAACGCGCCGAGGGCCGCCACTCC
ACCGGCGGCATGGACGAGCTGTACAAGTAATCTAGAGTTGAACCGACTAGTAAGCCAGGTCGAGACATGT
TTAAGGGTTCCGGTTCCACTAGGTACAATTCGATATCAAGCTTATCGATAATCAACCTCTGGATTACAAA
ATTTGTGAAAGATTGACTGGTATTCTTAACTATGTTGCTCCTT
