>Addgene plasmid #85412 | pGH044_mCherry | addgene partial sequence | sequence record 167911 | WPRE-R 5'-CATAGCGTAAAAGGAGCAACA-3'
ATCCAGAGGTTGATTATCGATAAGCTTGATATCGAATTGTACCTAGTGGAACCGGAACCCTTAAACATGT
CTCGACCTGGCTTACTAGTCGGTTCAACTCTAGATTACTTGTACAGCTCGTCCATGCCGCCGGTGGAGTG
GCGGCCCTCGGCGCGTTCGTACTGTTCCACGATGGTGTAGTCCTCGTTGTGGGAGGTGATGTCCAACTTG
ATGTTGACGTTGTAGGCGCCGGGCAGCTGCACGGGCTTCTTGGCCTTGTAGGTGGTCTTGACCTCAGCGT
CGTAGTGGCCGCCGTCCTTCAGCTTCAGCCTCTGCTTGATCTCGCCCTTCAGGGCGCCGTCCTCGGGGTA
CATCCGCTCGGAGGAGGCCTCCCAGCCCATGGTCTTCTTCTGCATTACGGGGCCGTCGGAGGGGAAGTTG
GTGCCGCGCAGCTTCACCTTGTAGATGAACTCGCCGTCCTGCAGGGAGGAGTCCTGGGTCACGGTCACCA
CGCCGCCGTCCTCGAAGTTCATCACGCGCTCCCACTTGAAGCCCTCGGGGAAGGACAGCTTCAAGTAGTC
GGGGATGTCGGCGGGGTGCTTCACGTAGGCCTTGGAGCCGTACATGAACTGAGGGGACAGGATGTCCCAG
GCGAAGGGCAGGGGGCCACCCTTGGTCACCTTCAGCTTGGCGGTCTGGGTGCCCTCGTAGGGGCGGCCCT
CGCCCTCGCCCTCGATCTCGAACTCGTGGCCGTTCACGGAGCCCTCCATGTGCACCTTGAAGCGCATGAA
CTCCTTGATGATGGCCATGTTATCCTCCTCGCCCTTGCTCACCATGGTGGGCTAGCTCACGACACCTGAA
